>Addgene plasmid #29190 | pEMS1391 | addgene partial sequence | sequence record 39564 | EGFP-N 5'-CGTCGCCGTCCAGCTCGACCAG-3'
ACCATGGTGGCGGAAGTTCCTATACCTTTTGAAGAATAGGAACTTCGGCGCGCCGCGAGAGGAACTTTAC
CGGTCCTGGGGGCACGCCGAGGCTCTGCTTGGATAAAGGGAAAAGAGGTGGTTACCCGGCCGTTCCTCCC
TACTTGCAACTCCCAAGACCACCCGGGAGCGCCTTAGACACTGGGATGAGCGCGCGCTGAGCGGACGCAG
GGTTCCCAGAAAAGGGCGCGCGTCCGCCGGAAAAATTTGGAAACAGAGGTTGGGGCACGCCGGAACTCAA
GAGTTGGAGACTTCTGACAGCCCTCTGGGGGCGGCTGAAGACCCTGCAGCACTTTTCCTCGTTCACCCAC
TCTCGCCTGCCCCAAATGGCTGGGATTGAACTCACCGAGGCTGAGGGCAGCGTGCCGACCCCCTCCCCAG
CTCAGGTCCGCGACACTTCAACAGCCACAGGAGCCTTCTCGGACACTTAACGTCACTGCACTACAAACTC
GCTAGCCCTCTGCTGGCGCGTCTCGGCCCGGGCCTCCCAGGCAGACCTAGCCCTGTCCCGCGCTCAGGGC
GCACTCACGTGTCCGGCGGCGAGGGGATCCCTGGTGCCTTG
