>Addgene plasmid #29190 | pEMS1391 | addgene partial sequence | sequence record 39690 | pEMS1307-fwd 5'-ccgcacgtctaagaaaccat-3'
GAATTCGAGCTCCTAGGCCGGCCGGGTAGTGAAGCAGTACAAATGTTTGCATTTCTCAGGGATGCAATCG
ATGTAAACCAGATAAATGAAACCACAGAAAGTCAGTAGCTGAGGCAGGGATGAAATGTGTCCCCGTGGCC
TCTTAAGCAATTAGCTTTGATGTCCCTGGCAGCTGCTGAATTCCAAAGGCAATTCCAGGGGCTTTGATTT
GAAGCCAGTCTCTTAAGACCCACTTAAAGGCAGGGGGTACCCAGAGAAGAGCAAACCCAGGGTGGGTGGT
GGTGATGGGGGTGGGGAGAGGGAGTG
