[The description below was written by a language model from this plasmid's Addgene catalogue record.]
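Description:
pEMS1391 is a Pleiades Promoter Project plasmid built on the large pEMS1306 backbone (about 16.5 kb without insert). It is maintained in E. coli as a high-copy plasmid under ampicillin selection. The record does not name the origin of replication or list the other backbone elements, and no feature table is available. What accounts for the backbone's unusual size, including any sequences intended for delivery or integration into mammalian cells or mice, therefore cannot be stated from the information given.

The insert is Ple188, a roughly 3.9 kb human MiniPromoter designed from regulatory sequence of SLC6A2. This gene encodes the solute carrier family 6 member 2 transporter, also known as NET, the norepinephrine transporter. Ple188 was cloned between FseI and AscI sites, which places it upstream of a backbone-encoded EGFP carrying a nuclear localisation signal. Although the catalogue lists EGFP-NLS as a C-terminal tag, the insert is a promoter rather than a coding sequence. The arrangement is therefore best read as a promoter-reporter cassette, in which Ple188 activity would produce nuclear green fluorescence and make expressing cells easy to identify and count.

The plasmid belongs to a toolbox of compact human promoters intended to drive selective, cell-type-restricted expression in the brain. An SLC6A2-derived element would presumably be aimed at noradrenergic neurons, though the record does not say so. The depositor notes explicitly that reporter expression under this MiniPromoter has not been tested in this plasmid, so its activity and specificity remain unvalidated.
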