Addgene plasmid #29190: pEMS1391
Purpose: Expression of the reporter gene under the control of the MiniPromoter in this plasmid has not been tested
Depositing lab: Elizabeth Simpson. Depositing organization: University of British Columbia. Publication: A regulatory toolbox of MiniPromoters to drive selective expression in the brain. Portales-Casamar E, Swanson DJ, Liu L, de Leeuw CN, Banks KG, Ho Sui SJ, Fulton DL, Ali J, Amirabbasi M, Arenillas DJ, Babyak N, Black SF, Bonaguro RJ, Brauer E, Candido TR, Castellarin M, Chen J, Chen Y, Cheng JC, Chopra V, Docking TR, Dreolini L, D'Souza CA, Flynn EK, Glenn R, Hatakka K, Hearty TG, Imanian B, Jiang S, Khorasan-zadeh S, Komljenovic I, Laprise S, Liao NY, Lim JS, Lithwick S, Liu F, Liu J, Lu M, McConechy M, McLeod AJ, Milisavljevic M, Mis J, O'Connor K, Palma B, Palmquist DL, Schmouth JF, Swanson MI, Tam B, Ticoll A, Turner JL, Varhol R, Vermeulen J, Watkins RF, Wilson G, Wong BK, Wong SH, Wong TY, Yang GS, Ypsilanti AR, Jones SJ, Holt RA, Goldowitz D, Wasserman WW, Simpson EM. Proc Natl Acad Sci U S A. 2010 Sep 21. 107(38):16589-94. 10.1073/pnas.1009158107 PubMed 20807748.
Backbone
  Vector backbone: pEMS1306
  Backbone size w/o insert (bp): 16454
  Vector type: Pleiades Promoter Project [sic, Pleaides Plieades]
Growth in bacteria
  Bacterial resistance: Ampicillin, 100 μg/mL
  Growth temperature: 37°C
  Growth strain: DH5alpha
  Growth instructions: DH10B
  Copy number: High Copy
Gene/Insert
  Gene/Insert name: Ple188 (alt names: SLC6A2; solute carrier family 6, member 2)
  Species: H. sapiens (human)
  Insert size (bp): 3949
  Entrez Gene: SLC6A2 (a.k.a. NAT1, NET, NET1, SLC6A5)
  Tag / fusion protein: EGFP-NLS (C terminal on backbone)
  Cloning method: Restriction Enzyme; 5′ cloning site FseI (unknown if destroyed); 3′ cloning site AscI (unknown if destroyed)
  Sequencing primers: 5′ Unknown
Terms and licenses: Academic/Nonprofit Terms; Industry Terms: Not Available to Industry
How to cite: pEMS1391 was a gift from Elizabeth Simpson (Addgene plasmid # 29190 ; http://n2t.net/addgene:29190 ; RRID:Addgene_29190)
